Addgene plasmid #125167: pFB1.HMBP.PrS.PHF1
Purpose: Expresses human PHF1 in insect cells, , under a C3-cleavable (PreScission Protease) N-terminal hexahistidine-MBP tag.
Depositing lab: Chen Davidovich. Depositing organization: Monash University. Publication: RNA exploits an exposed regulatory site to inhibit the enzymatic activity of PRC2. Zhang Q, McKenzie NJ, Warneford-Thomson R, Gail EH, Flanigan SF, Owen BM, Lauman R, Levina V, Garcia BA, Schittenhelm RB, Bonasio R, Davidovich C. Nat Struct Mol Biol. 2019 Mar;26(3):237-247. doi: 10.1038/s41594-019-0197-y. Epub 2019 Mar 4. PubMed 30833789.
Backbone
  Vector backbone: pFB1.HMBP.A3.PrS.ybbR (parent pFast.Bac1)
  Backbone size w/o insert (bp): 5986
  Modifications to backbone: N-terminal His-MBP PreScission cleavage site
  Vector type: Insect Expression
Growth in bacteria
  Bacterial resistance: Ampicillin, 100 μg/mL
  Growth temperature: 37°C
  Growth strain: DH5alpha
  Copy number: Unknown
Gene/Insert
  Gene/Insert name: PHF1 (alt name: PHD finger protein 1)
  Species: H. sapiens (human)
  Insert size (bp): 1731
  GenBank ID: 5252
  Entrez Gene: PHF1 (a.k.a. MTF2L2, PCL1, PHF2, TDRD19C, hPHF1)
  Promoter: Polyhedrin
  Tag / fusion protein: His-MBP (N terminal on backbone)
  Cloning method: Unknown
  Sequencing primers: 5′ U003F pFB1 GGATTATTCATACCGTCCCA; 3′ U004 [Univ. pFB1/pFBD[PH] R] CAAATGTGGTATGGCTGATT
Terms and licenses: Academic/Nonprofit Terms; Industry Terms: Not Available to Industry
How to cite: pFB1.HMBP.PrS.PHF1 was a gift from Chen Davidovich (Addgene plasmid # 125167 ; http://n2t.net/addgene:125167 ; RRID:Addgene_125167)
