[The description below was written by a language model from this plasmid's Addgene catalogue record and pLannotate feature annotations shown in this document.]
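Description:
pFB1.HMBP.PrS.PHF1 is a baculovirus donor (transfer) plasmid for insect-cell expression, built on a modified pFastBac1 backbone that supplies an N-terminal hexahistidine-MBP tag followed by a PreScission (3C) protease cleavage site. In E. coli it replicates from a high-copy ColE1/pUC-type origin and is selected with ampicillin through the β-lactamase gene; an f1 origin is also present. The sequenced record is about 7.6 kb.

The expression cassette is driven by the Autographa californica polyhedrin promoter, a very strong late baculoviral promoter. Downstream lies a signal-sequence-less MBP coding region, so the fusion stays in the cytosol, followed by the human PHF1 (PHD finger protein 1, also called PCL1) open reading frame and an SV40 polyadenylation signal. The His tag and protease site are described in the catalogue fields but were not called as separate features in the annotation. PHF1 is a Polycomb-group protein that binds H3K36me3 and associates with the PRC2 complex.

The cassette, together with a gentamicin acetyltransferase gene under the Pc promoter, sits between the Tn7R and Tn7L ends of a mini-Tn7 element. This arrangement allows site-specific transposition of the promoter-insert-marker block into a bacmid in a suitable E. coli host, and the resulting recombinant bacmid is used to generate baculovirus for infecting insect cells. The tag design supports affinity purification by nickel or amylose resin, with protease cleavage releasing PHF1 from the His-MBP moiety. This suits production of recombinant PHF1 for biochemical work, and the associated publication concerns regulation of PRC2 enzymatic activity.
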