Features (pLannotate 1.2.2; 16 found; start..end, strand, type, name):
    312..403     +  promoter       polyhedrin promoter: polh from Autographa californica; promoter for the baculovirus polyhedrin gene
    488..1585    +  CDS            MBP: maltose binding protein from E. coli; malE (mutated); This version of the gene does not encode a signal sequence, so MBP will remain in the cytosol.
   1649..3346    +  CDS            PHF1: PHF1_HUMAN - Also known as PCL1. Experimental evidence at protein level: Swiss-Prot protein existence level 1. Polycomb group (PcG) that specifically binds histone H3 trimethylated at 'Lys-36' (H3K36me3) and recruits the PRC2 complex. Involved in DNA damage response and is recruited at double-strand breaks (DSBs). Acts by binding to H3K36me3, a mark for transcriptional activation, and recruiting the PRC2 complex: it is however unclear whether recruitment of the PRC2 complex to H3K36me3 leads to enhance or inhibit H3K27me3 methylation mediated by the PRC2 complex. According to some reports, PRC
   3397..3480    +  CDS            large T antigen (fragment): large T antigen from SV40 (simian virus 40)
   3503..3637    +  polyA_signal   SV40 poly(A) signal: SV40 polyadenylation signal
   3666..3831    -  mobile_element Tn7L: mini-Tn7 element (left end of the Tn7 transposon) Tn7
   3994..4010    +  CDS            lacZα (fragment): LacZα fragment of β-galactosidase; lacZ fragment
   4015..4469    +  rep_origin     f1 ori (sequence partly withheld): f1 bacteriophage origin of replication; arrow indicates direction of (+) strand synthesis
   4495..4599    +  promoter       AmpR promoter: bla
   4600..5460    +  CDS            AmpR: β-lactamase; bla; confers resistance to ampicillin, carbenicillin, and related antibiotics
   5631..6219    +  rep_origin     ori: high-copy-number ColE1/pMB1/pBR322/pUC origin of replication
   6394..6445    -  misc_feature   bom (fragment): basis of mobility region from pBR322
   6513..6737    -  mobile_element Tn7R: mini-Tn7 element (right end of the Tn7 transposon) Tn7
   6804..7337    -  CDS            GmR: gentamycin acetyltransferase; aacC1; confers resistance to gentamycin
   7507..7535    -  promoter       Pc promoter: intI1 (promoter lies within the coding sequence); class 1 integron promoter
   7513..287     -  CDS            YPR2_ECOLX (fragment) (across the origin): Protein predicted: Swiss-Prot protein existence level 4. From Escherichia coli.
>Addgene plasmid #125167 | pFB1.HMBP.PrS.PHF1 | addgene full sequence | sequence record 292452 | Addgene NGS Result
ACCCGGCAACCTTGGGCAGCAGCGAAGTCGAGGCATTTCTGTCCTGGCTGGCGAACGAGCGCAAGGTTTC
GGTCTCCACGCATCGTCAGGCATTGGCGGCCTTGCTGTTCTTCTACGGCAAGGTGCTGTGCACGGATCTG
CCCTGGCTTCAGGAGATCGGAAGACCTCGGCCGTCGCGGCGCTTGCCGGTGGTGCTGACCCCGGATGAAG
TGGTTCGCATCCTCGGTTTTCTGGAAGGCGAGCATCGTTTGTTCGCCCAGGACTCTAGCTATAGTTCTAG
TGGTTGGCTACATACTCCGGAATATTAATAGATCATGGAGATAATTAAAATGATAACCATCTCGCAAATA
AATAAGTATTTTACTGTTTTCGTAACAGTTTTGTAATAAAAAAACCTATAAATATTCCGGATTATTCATA
CCGTCCCACCATCGGGCGCGGATCTCGGTCCGAAACCATGGGTCATCACCATCATCATCACGGTACCAAA
ACTGAAGAAGGTAAACTGGTAATCTGGATTAACGGCGATAAAGGCTATAACGGTCTCGCTGAAGTCGGTA
AGAAATTCGAGAAAGATACCGGAATTAAAGTCACCGTTGAGCATCCGGATAAACTGGAAGAGAAATTCCC
ACAGGTTGCGGCAACTGGCGATGGCCCTGACATTATCTTCTGGGCACACGACCGCTTTGGTGGCTACGCT
CAATCTGGCCTGTTGGCTGAAATCACCCCGGACAAAGCGTTCCAGGACAAGCTGTATCCGTTTACCTGGG
ATGCCGTACGTTACAACGGCAAGCTGATTGCTTACCCGATCGCTGTTGAAGCGTTATCGCTGATTTATAA
CAAAGATCTGCTGCCGAACCCGCCAAAAACCTGGGAAGAGATCCCGGCGCTGGATAAAGAACTGAAAGCG
AAAGGTAAGAGCGCGCTGATGTTCAACCTGCAAGAACCGTACTTCACCTGGCCGCTGATTGCTGCTGACG
GGGGTTATGCGTTCAAGTATGAAAACGGCAAGTACGACATTAAAGACGTGGGCGTGGATAACGCTGGCGC
GAAAGCGGGTCTGACCTTCCTGGTTGACCTGATTAAAAACAAACACATGAATGCAGACACCGATTACTCC
ATCGCAGAAGCTGCCTTTAATAAAGGCGAAACAGCGATGACCATCAACGGCCCGTGGGCATGGTCCAACA
TCGACACCAGCAAAGTGAATTATGGTGTAACGGTACTGCCGACCTTCAAGGGTCAACCATCCAAACCGTT
CGTTGGCGTGCTGAGCGCAGGTATTAACGCCGCCAGTCCGAACAAAGAGCTGGCAAAAGAGTTCCTCGAA
AACTATCTGCTGACTGATGAAGGTCTGGAAGCGGTTAATAAAGACAAACCGCTGGGTGCCGTAGCGCTGA
AGTCTTACGAGGAAGAGTTGGCGAAAGATCCACGTATTGCCGCCACCATGGAAAACGCCCAGAAAGGTGA
AATCATGCCGAACATCCCGCAGATGTCCGCTTTCTGGTATGCCGTGCGTACTGCGGTGATCAACGCCGCC
AGCGGTCGTCAGACTGTCGATGAAGCCCTGAAAGACGCGCAGACTGCGGCCGCAGGCACCGATTACGATA
TCCCAACGACCCTGGAAGTTCTGTTCCAGGGGCCCGGGGCGCAGCCCCCCCGGCTGAGCCGCTCTGGTGC
CTCCTCACTTTGGGACCCAGCTTCTCCTGCTCCCACCTCTGGCCCCAGGCCTCGGCTTTGGGAGGGTCAA
GATGTGCTGGCCAGATGGACTGATGGGCTGCTATACTTGGGTACCATCAAAAAGGTGGACAGTGCTAGGG
AGGTGTGTCTGGTCCAGTTTGAGGATGATTCGCAGTTTCTGGTTCTATGGAAAGACATTAGCCCTGCTGC
CCTCCCTGGAGAGGAACTCCTCTGTTGTGTCTGTCGCTCTGAGACTGTGGTCCCTGGGAACCGGCTGGTC
AGCTGTGAGAAGTGTCGCCATGCTTATCACCAGGACTGCCATGTTCCCAGGGCTCCAGCCCCTGGAGAGG
GAGAGGGCACATCCTGGGTATGCCGCCAGTGTGTCTTTGCGATCGCCACCAAGAGGGGAGGTGCCCTGAA
GAAGGGCCCCTATGCCCGGGCCATGCTGGGTATGAAGCTTTCTCTGCCATATGGACTGAAGGGGCTGGAC
TGGGATGCTGGACATCTGAGCAACCGACAGCAGAGTTACTGTTACTGTGGTGGCCCTGGGGAGTGGAACC
TGAAAATGCTGCAGTGCCGGAGCTGCCTGCAGTGGTTCCATGAGGCCTGCACCCAGTGTCTGAGCAAGCC
CCTCCTCTATGGGGACAGGTTCTATGAATTTGAATGCTGTGTGTGTCGCGGGGGCCCTGAGAAAGTCCGG
AGACTACAGCTTCGCTGGGTGGATGTGGCCCATCTTGTCCTGTATCACCTCAGTGTTTGCTGTAAGAAGA
AATACTTTGATTTTGATCGTGAGATCCTCCCCTTCACTTCTGAGAATTGGGACAGTTTGCTCCTGGGGGA
GCTTTCAGACACCCCCAAAGGAGAACGTTCTTCCAGGCTCCTCTCTGCTCTTAACAGCCACAAGGACCGT
TTCATTTCAGGGAGAGAGATTAAGAAGAGGAAATGTTTGTTTGGTCTACATGCTCGGATGCCTCCCCCTG
TGGAGCCCCCTACTGGAGATGGAGCACTCACCAGCTTCCCTTCAGGGCAGGGCCCTGGGGGAGGTGTCTC
ACGTCCCCTGGGGAAGCGCCGGAGGCCGGAGCCAGAGCCCCTGAGGAGGAGGCAGAAGGGGAAAGTGGAG
GAGCTGGGGCCACCCTCAGCAGTGCGCAATCAGCCCGAGCCCCAGGAGCAGAGGGAGCGGGCTCATCTGC
AGAGGGCACTGCAGGCCTCAGTGTCTCCACCATCCCCCAGCCCTAACCAGAGTTACCAGGGCAGCAGCGG
CTACAACTTCCGGCCCACAGATGCCCGCTGCCTGCCCAGCAGCCCCATCCGGATGTTTGCTTCCTTCCAC
CCTTCTGCCAGCACCGCAGGGACCTCTGGGGACAGTGGACCCCCAGACAGGTCACCCCTGGAACTTCACA
TTGGTTTCCCCACAGACATCCCTAAAAGTGCCCCCCACTCGATGACTGCCTCATCTTCCTCAGTTTCATC
CCCATCCCCAGGTCTTCCTAGACGCTCAGCACCCCCTTCTCCCCTGTGCCGTAGTTTGTCTCCTGGGACT
GGGGGAGGAGTCCGAGGTGGGGTTGGTTACCTGTCCCGAGGGGACCCTGTCCGGGTCCTTGCTCGGAGAG
TACGGCCTGATGGCTCTGTGCAGTACCTGGTTGAGTGGGGAGGAGGGGGCATCTTCTGATAATAGCTCGA
GGCATGCGGTACCAAGCTTGTCGAGAAGTACTAGAGGATCATAATCAGCCATACCACATTTGTAGAGGTT
TTACTTGCTTTAAAAAACCTCCCACACCTCCCCCTGAACCTGAAACATAAAATGAATGCAATTGTTGTTG
TTAACTTGTTTATTGCAGCTTATAATGGTTACAAATAAAGCAATAGCATCACAAATTTCACAAATAAAGC
ATTTTTTTCACTGCATTCTAGTTGTGGTTTGTCCAAACTCATCAATGTATCTTATCATGTCTGGATCTGA
TCACTGATATCGCCTAGGAGATCCGAACCAGATAAGTGAAATCTAGTTCCAAACTATTTTGTCATTTTTA
ATTTTCGTATTAGCTTACGACGCTACACCCAGTTCCCATCTATTTTGTCACTCTTCCCTAAATAATCCTT
AAAAACTCCATTTCCACCCCTCCCAGTTCCCAACTATTTTGTCCGCCCACAGCGGGGCATTTTTCTTCCT
GTTATGTTTTTAATCAAACATCCTGCCAACTCCATGTGACAAACCGTCATCTTCGGCTACTTTTTCTCTG
TCACAGAATGAAAATTTTTCTGTCATCTCTTCGTTATTAATGTTTGTAATTGACTGAATATCAACGCTTA
TTTGCAGCCTGAATGGCGAATGGG
[124 nt withheld, positions 4015-4138]
C
[91 nt withheld, positions 4140-4230]
A
[49 nt withheld, positions 4232-4280]
CCTTTGACGTTGGAGTCCACGTTCTT
[37 nt withheld, positions 4307-4343]
ACCCTATCTCGGTCTATTCTTTTGATTTATAAGGGATTTTGCCGATTTCGGCCTATTGGTTAAAAAATGA
GCTGATTTAACAAAAATTTAACGCGAATTTTAACAAAATATTAACGCTTACAATTTAGGTGGCACTTTTC
GGGGAAATGTGCGCGGAACCCCTATTTGTTTATTTTTCTAAATACATTCAAATATGTATCCGCTCATGAG
ACAATAACCCTGATAAATGCTTCAATAATATTGAAAAAGGAAGAGTATGAGTATTCAACATTTCCGTGTC
GCCCTTATTCCCTTTTTTGCGGCATTTTGCCTTCCTGTTTTTGCTCACCCAGAAACGCTGGTGAAAGTAA
AAGATGCTGAAGATCAGTTGGGTGCACGAGTGGGTTACATCGAACTGGATCTCAACAGCGGTAAGATCCT
TGAGAGTTTTCGCCCCGAAGAACGTTTTCCAATGATGAGCACTTTTAAAGTTCTGCTATGTGGCGCGGTA
TTATCCCGTATTGACGCCGGGCAAGAGCAACTCGGTCGCCGCATACACTATTCTCAGAATGACTTGGTTG
AGTACTCACCAGTCACAGAAAAGCATCTTACGGATGGCATGACAGTAAGAGAATTATGCAGTGCTGCCAT
AACCATGAGTGATAACACTGCGGCCAACTTACTTCTGACAACGATCGGAGGACCGAAGGAGCTAACCGCT
TTTTTGCACAACATGGGGGATCATGTAACTCGCCTTGATCGTTGGGAACCGGAGCTGAATGAAGCCATAC
CAAACGACGAGCGTGACACCACGATGCCTGTAGCAATGGCAACAACGTTGCGCAAACTATTAACTGGCGA
ACTACTTACTCTAGCTTCCCGGCAACAATTAATAGACTGGATGGAGGCGGATAAAGTTGCAGGACCACTT
CTGCGCTCGGCCCTTCCGGCTGGCTGGTTTATTGCTGATAAATCTGGAGCCGGTGAGCGTGGGTCTCGCG
GTATCATTGCAGCACTGGGGCCAGATGGTAAGCCCTCCCGTATCGTAGTTATCTACACGACGGGGAGTCA
GGCAACTATGGATGAACGAAATAGACAGATCGCTGAGATAGGTGCCTCACTGATTAAGCATTGGTAACTG
TCAGACCAAGTTTACTCATATATACTTTAGATTGATTTAAAACTTCATTTTTAATTTAAAAGGATCTAGG
TGAAGATCCTTTTTGATAATCTCATGACCAAAATCCCTTAACGTGAGTTTTCGTTCCACTGAGCGTCAGA
CCCCGTAGAAAAGATCAAAGGATCTTCTTGAGATCCTTTTTTTCTGCGCGTAATCTGCTGCTTGCAAACA
AAAAAACCACCGCTACCAGCGGTGGTTTGTTTGCCGGATCAAGAGCTACCAACTCTTTTTCCGAAGGTAA
CTGGCTTCAGCAGAGCGCAGATACCAAATACTGTTCTTCTAGTGTAGCCGTAGTTAGGCCACCACTTCAA
GAACTCTGTAGCACCGCCTACATACCTCGCTCTGCTAATCCTGTTACCAGTGGCTGCTGCCAGTGGCGAT
AAGTCGTGTCTTACCGGGTTGGACTCAAGACGATAGTTACCGGATAAGGCGCAGCGGTCGGGCTGAACGG
GGGGTTCGTGCACACAGCCCAGCTTGGAGCGAACGACCTACACCGAACTGAGATACCTACAGCGTGAGCT
ATGAGAAAGCGCCACGCTTCCCGAAGGGAGAAAGGCGGACAGGTATCCGGTAAGCGGCAGGGTCGGAACA
GGAGAGCGCACGAGGGAGCTTCCAGGGGGAAACGCCTGGTATCTTTATAGTCCTGTCGGGTTTCGCCACC
TCTGACTTGAGCGTCGATTTTTGTGATGCTCGTCAGGGGGGCGGAGCCTATGGAAAAACGCCAGCAACGC
GGCCTTTTTACGGTTCCTGGCCTTTTGCTCACATGTTCTTTCCTGCGTTATCCCCTGATTCTGTGGATAA
CCGTATTACCGCCTTTGAGTGAGCTGATACCGCTCGCCGCAGCCGAACGACCGAGCGCAGCGAGTCAGTG
AGCGAGGAAGCGGAAGAGCGCCTGATGCGGTATTTTCTCCTTACGCATCTGTGCGGTATTTCACACCGCA
TAGACCAGCCGCGTAACCTGGCAAAATCGGTTACGGTTGAGTAATAAATGGATGCCCTGCGTAAGCGGGT
GTGGGCGGACAATAAAGTCTTAAACTGAACAAAATAGATCTAAACTATGACAATAAAGTCTTAAACTAGA
CAGAATAGTTGTAAACTGAAATCAGTCCAGTTATGCTGTGAAAAAGCATACTGGACTTTTGTTATGGCTA
AAGCAAACTCTTCATTTTCTGAAGTGCAAATTGCCCGTCGTATTAAAGAGGGGCGTGGCCAAGGGCATGG
TAAAGACTATATTCGCGGCGTTGTGACAATTTACCGAACAACTCCGCGGCCGGGAAGCCGATCTCGGCTT
GAACGAATTGTTAGGTGGCGGTACTTGGGTCGATATCAAAGTGCATCACTTCTTCCCGTATGCCCAACTT
TGTATAGAGAGCCACTGCGGGATCGTCACCGTAATCTGCTTGCACGTAGATCACATAAGCACCAAGCGCG
TTGGCCTCATGCTTGAGGAGATTGATGAGCGCGGTGGCAATGCCCTGCCTCCGGTGCTCGCCGGAGACTG
CGAGATCATAGATATAGATCTCACTACGCGGCTGCTCAAACTTGGGCAGAACGTAAGCCGCGAGAGCGCC
AACAACCGCTTCTTGGTCGAAGGCAGCAAGCGCGATGAATGTCTTACTACGGAGCAAGTTCCCGAGGTAA
TCGGAGTCCGGCTGATGTTGGGAGTAGGTGGCTACGTCTCCGAACTCACGACCGAAAAGATCAAGAGCAG
CCCGCATGGATTTGACTTGGTCAGGGCCGAGCCTACATGTGCGAATGATGCCCATACTTGAGCCACCTAA
CTTTGTTTTAGGGCGACTGCCCTGCTGCGTAACATCGTTGCTGCTGCGTAACATCAAACATCGACCCACG
GCGTAACGCGCTTGCTGCTTGGATGCCCGAGGCATAGACTGTACAAAAAAACAGTCATAACAAGCCATGA
AAACCGCCACTGCGCCGTTACCACCGCTGCGTTCGGTCAAGGTTCTGGACCAGTTGCGTGAGCGCATACG
CTACTTGCATTACAGTTTACGAACCGAACAGGCTTATGTCAACTGGGTTCGTGCCTTCATCCGTTTCCAC
GGTGTGCGTC
