>Addgene plasmid #125167 | pFB1.HMBP.PrS.PHF1 | depositor partial sequence | sequence record 247414 | PHF1
GGTCTCCCCGGGGCGCAGCCCCCCCGGCTGAGCCGCTCTGGTGCCTCCTCACTTTGGGACCCAGCTTCTC
CTGCTCCCACCTCTGGCCCCAGGCCTCGGCTTTGGGAGGGTCAAGATGTGCTGGCCAGATGGACTGATGG
GCTGCTATACTTGGGTACCATCAAAAAGGTGGACAGTGCTAGGGAGGTGTGTCTGGTCCAGTTTGAGGAT
GATTCGCAGTTTCTGGTTCTATGGAAAGACATTAGCCCTGCTGCCCTCCCTGGAGAGGAACTCCTCTGTT
GTGTCTGTCGCTCTGAGACTGTGGTCCCTGGGAACCGGCTGGTCAGCTGTGAGAAGTGTCGCCATGCTTA
TCACCAGGACTGCCATGTTCCCAGGGCTCCAGCCCCTGGAGAGGGAGAGGGCACATCCTGGGTATGCCGC
CAGTGTGTCTTTGCGATCGCCACCAAGAGGGGAGGTGCCCTGAAGAAGGGCCCCTATGCCCGGGCCATGC
TGGGTATGAAGCTTTCTCTGCCATATGGACTGAAGGGGCTGGACTGGGATGCTGGACATCTGAGCAACCG
ACAGCAGAGTTACTGTTACTGTGGTGGCCCTGGGGAGTGGAACCTGAAAATGCTGCAGTGCCGGAGCTGC
CTGCAGTGGTTCCATGAGGCCTGCACCCAGTGTCTGAGCAAGCCCCTCCTCTATGGGGACAGGTTCTATG
AATTTGAATGCTGTGTGTGTCGCGGGGGCCCTGAGAAAGTCCGGAGACTACAGCTTCGCTGGGTGGATGT
GGCCCATCTTGTCCTGTATCACCTCAGTGTTTGCTGTAAGAAGAAATACTTTGATTTTGATCGTGAGATC
CTCCCCTTCACTTCTGAGAATTGGGACAGTTTGCTCCTGGGGGAGCTTTCAGACACCCCCAAAGGAGAAC
GTTCTTCCAGGCTCCTCTCTGCTCTTAACAGCCACAAGGACCGTTTCATTTCAGGGAGAGAGATTAAGAA
GAGGAAATGTTTGTTTGGTCTCCATGCTCGGATGCCTCCCCCTGTGGAGCCCCCTACTGGAGATGGAGCA
CTCACCAGCTTCCCTTCAGGGCAGGGCCCTGGGGGAGGGGTCTCACGTCCCCTGGGGAAGCGCCGGAGGC
CGGAGCCAGAGCCCCTGAGGAGGAGGCAGAAGGGGAAAGTGGAGGAGCTGGGGCCACCCTCAGCAGTGCG
CAATCAGCCCGAGCCCCAGGAGCAGAGGGAGCGGGCTCATCTGCAGAGGGCACTGCAGGCCTCAGTGTCT
CCACCATCCCCCAGCCCTAACCAGAGTTACCAGGGCAGCAGCGGCTACAACTTCCGGCCCACAGATGCCC
GCTGCCTGCCCAGCAGCCCCATCCGGATGTTTGCTTCCTTCCACCCTTCTGCCAGCACCGCAGGGACCTC
TGGGGACAGTGGACCCCCAGACAGGTCACCCCTGGAACTTCACATTGGTTTCCCCACAGACATCCCTAAA
AGTGCCCCCCACTCGATGACTGCCTCATCTTCCTCAGTTTCATCCCCATCCCCAGGTCTTCCTAGACGCT
CAGCACCCCCTTCTCCCCTGTGCCGTAGTTTGTCTCCTGGGACTGGGGGAGGAGTCCGAGGTGGGGTTGG
TTACCTGTCCCGAGGGGACCCTGTCCGGGTCCTTGCTCGGAGAGTACGGCCTGATGGCTCTGTGCAGTAC
CTGGTTGAGTGGGGAGGAGGGGGCATCTTCTGATAATAGCTCGAGGAGACC
